Addgene plasmid #104681: pUG-UBC16
Purpose: Cloning Module
Depositing lab: Marco Trujillo. Depositing organization: Leibniz Institute of Plant Biochemistry (IPB). Publication: UbiGate: a synthetic biology toolbox to analyse ubiquitination. Kowarschik K, Hoehenwarter W, Marillonnet S, Trujillo M. New Phytol. 2018 Mar;217(4):1749-1763. doi: 10.1111/nph.14900. Epub 2017 Nov 30. PubMed 29194629.
Backbone
  Vector backbone: pICH41308
  Backbone manufacturer: self-made
  Backbone size w/o insert (bp): 2251
  Vector type: Synthetic Biology
Growth in bacteria
  Bacterial resistance: Spectinomycin, 50 μg/mL
  Growth temperature: 37°C
  Growth strain: DH5alpha
  Copy number: High Copy
Gene/Insert
  Gene/Insert name: AtUBC16 (alt name: AT1G75440)
  Species: A. thaliana (mustard weed)
  Insert size (bp): 494
  Mutation: BpiI/BsaI sites removed by point-mutation
  Entrez Gene: UBC16 (a.k.a. AT1G75440, F1B16.3, F1B16_3, ubiquitin-conjugating enzyme 16)
  Cloning method: Restriction Enzyme; 5′ cloning site BpiI (destroyed during cloning); 3′ cloning site BpiI (destroyed during cloning)
  Sequencing primers: 5′ moclof, agcgaggaagcggaagagcg; 3′ moclor, gccacctgacgtctaagaaacc
Terms and licenses: Academic/Nonprofit Terms; Industry Terms: Not Available to Industry
Depositor comments: release insert with BsaI and clone to Level 1 cloning vector
How to cite: pUG-UBC16 was a gift from Marco Trujillo (Addgene plasmid # 104681 ; http://n2t.net/addgene:104681 ; RRID:Addgene_104681)
