[The description below was written by a language model from this plasmid's Addgene catalogue record and pLannotate feature annotations shown in this document.]
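Description:
pUG-UBC16 is a small, high-copy Golden Gate cloning module from the UbiGate toolbox, a synthetic biology parts collection for reconstituting and analysing ubiquitination. It is built on the pICH41308 backbone and is propagated in E. coli through a ColE1/pUC-type origin, with selection on spectinomycin provided by the aadA aminoglycoside adenylyltransferase gene. The feature tables place aadA downstream of a bla-type (AmpR) promoter. They also show short fragments of an integrase gene, a gentamicin acetyltransferase gene and lacI. These appear to be non-functional remnants of the resistance cassette's origin and of the backbone's earlier cloning region rather than working elements.

The payload is the coding sequence of Arabidopsis thaliana UBC16 (AT1G75440), a ubiquitin-conjugating (E2) enzyme that accepts ubiquitin from the E1 and catalyses its attachment to other proteins. The roughly 0.5 kb insert was cloned through BpiI sites that were destroyed in the process. Internal BpiI and BsaI sites were removed by point mutation so that the part is compatible with type IIS assembly. No promoter, terminator or tag for UBC16 is annotated, which fits a storage module that carries only a coding sequence and is not itself an expression construct. According to the depositor's comment, the insert is released with BsaI and assembled into a Level 1 vector, where it would presumably be joined to the regulatory and tag modules needed for expression.

The two sequence records, one from the depositor and one from repository sequencing, differ by only two nucleotides in length and carry the same set of features, differing mainly in where the circular numbering starts.
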