Features (pLannotate 1.2.2; 7 found; start..end, strand, type, name):
    110..214     +  promoter       AmpR promoter: bla
    205..285     -  CDS            int (fragment): INT2_ECOLX - Protein inferred from homology: Swiss-Prot protein existence level 3. Putative integrase believed to be involved in the insertion of antibiotic resistance genes into plasmids and transposons. From Escherichia coli.
    371..427     +  CDS            GmR (fragment): gentamycin acetyltransferase; aacC1; confers resistance to gentamycin
    434..1222    +  CDS            aadA: S3AD_ECOLX - Experimental evidence at protein level: Swiss-Prot protein existence level 1. Mediates bacterial resistance to the antibiotics streptomycin and spectinomycin. From Escherichia coli.
   1396..1984    +  rep_origin     ori: high-copy-number ColE1/pMB1/pBR322/pUC origin of replication
   2167..2216    +  CDS            lacI (fragment): lac repressor; lacI; The lac repressor binds to the lac operator to inhibit transcription in E. coli. This inhibition can be relieved by adding lactose or isopropyl-β-D-thiogalactopyranoside (IPTG).
   2236..2718    +  CDS            UBC16: UBC16_ARATH - Experimental evidence at transcript level: Swiss-Prot protein existence level 2. Accepts the ubiquitin from the E1 complex and catalyzes its covalent attachment to other proteins. From Arabidopsis thaliana (Mouse-ear cress).
>Addgene plasmid #104681 | pUG-UBC16 | depositor full sequence | sequence record 198510 | Full Sequence
GTGGCTCTTCAGTGGACGAAAGGGCCTCGTGATACGCCTATTTTTATAGGTTAATGTCATGATAATAATG
GTTTCTTAGACGTCAGGTGGCACTTTTCGGGGAAATGTGCGCGGAACCCCTATTTGTTTATTTTTCTAAA
TACATTCAAATATGTATCCGCTCATGAGACAATAACCCTGATAAATGCTTCAATAATATTGAAAAAGGAA
GAGTATGCGCTCACGCAACTGGTCCAGAACCTTGACCGAACGCAGCGGTGGTAACGGCGCAGTGGCGGTT
TTCATGGCTTGTTATGACTGTTTTTTTGGGGTACAGTCTATGCCTCGGGCATCCAAGCAGCAAGCGCGTT
ACGCCGTGGGTCGATGTTTGATGTTATGGAGCAGCAACGATGTTACGCAGCAGGGCAGTCGCCCTAAAAC
AAAGTTAAACATCATGAGGGAAGCGGTGATCGCCGAAGTATCGACTCAACTATCAGAGGTAGTTGGCGTC
ATCGAGCGCCATCTCGAACCGACGTTGCTGGCCGTACATTTGTACGGCTCCGCAGTGGATGGCGGCCTGA
AGCCACACAGCGATATTGATTTGCTGGTTACGGTGACCGTAAGGCTTGATGAAACAACGCGGCGAGCTTT
GATCAACGACCTTTTGGAAACTTCGGCTTCCCCTGGAGAGAGCGAGATTCTCCGCGCTGTAGAAGTCACC
ATTGTTGTGCACGACGACATCATTCCGTGGCGTTATCCAGCTAAGCGCGAACTGCAATTTGGAGAATGGC
AGCGCAATGACATTCTTGCAGGTATCTTCGAGCCAGCCACGATCGACATTGATCTGGCTATCTTGCTGAC
AAAAGCAAGAGAACATAGCGTTGCCTTGGTAGGTCCAGCGGCGGAGGAACTCTTTGATCCGGTTCCTGAA
CAGGATCTATTTGAGGCGCTAAATGAAACCTTAACGCTATGGAACTCGCCGCCCGACTGGGCTGGCGATG
AGCGAAATGTAGTGCTTACGTTGTCCCGCATTTGGTACAGCGCAGTAACCGGCAAAATCGCGCCGAAGGA
TGTCGCTGCCGACTGGGCAATGGAGCGCCTGCCGGCCCAGTATCAGCCCGTCATACTTGAAGCTAGACAG
GCTTATCTTGGACAAGAAGAAGATCGCTTGGCCTCGCGCGCAGATCAGTTGGAAGAATTTGTCCATTACG
TAAAAGGCGAGATCACCAAGGTAGTCGGCAAATAACTGTCAGACCAAGTTTACTCATATATACTTTAGAT
TGATTTAAAACTTCATTTTTAATTTAAAAGGATCTAGGTGAAGATCCTTTTTGATAATCTCATGACCAAA
ATCCCTTAACGTGAGTTTTCGTTCCACTGAGCGTCAGACCCCGTAGAAAAGATCAAAGGATCTTCTTGAG
ATCCTTTTTTTCTGCGCGTAATCTGCTGCTTGCAAACAAAAAAACCACCGCTACCAGCGGTGGTTTGTTT
GCCGGATCAAGAGCTACCAACTCTTTTTCCGAAGGTAACTGGCTTCAGCAGAGCGCAGATACCAAATACT
GTCCTTCTAGTGTAGCCGTAGTTAGGCCACCACTTCAAGAACTCTGTAGCACCGCCTACATACCTCGCTC
TGCTAATCCTGTTACCAGTGGCTGCTGCCAGTGGCGATAAGTCGTGTCTTACCGGGTTGGACTCAAGACG
ATAGTTACCGGATAAGGCGCAGCGGTCGGGCTGAACGGGGGGTTCGTGCACACAGCCCAGCTTGGAGCGA
ACGACCTACACCGAACTGAGATACCTACAGCGTGAGCTATGAGAAAGCGCCACGCTTCCCGAAGGGAGAA
AGGCGGACAGGTATCCGGTAAGCGGCAGGGTCGGAACAGGAGAGCGCACGAGGGAGCTTCCAGGGGGAAA
CGCCTGGTATCTTTATAGTCCTGTCGGGTTTCGCCACCTCTGACTTGAGCGTCGATTTTTGTGATGCTCG
TCAGGGGGGCGGAGCCTATGGAAAAACGCCAGCAACGCGGCCTTTTTACGGTTCCTGGCCTTTTGCTGGC
CTTTTGCTCACATGTTCTTTCCTGCGTTATCCCCTGATTCTGTGGATAACCGTATTACCGCCTTTGAGTG
AGCTGATACCGCTCGCCGCAGCCGAACGACCGAGCGCAGCGAGTCAGTGAGCGAGGAAGCGGAAGAGCGC
CCAATACGCAAACCGCCTCTCCCCGCGCGTTGGCCGATTCATTAATCACTCTGTGGTCTCAAATGATGTC
AAGTTCTGGTGCTCCTTCACGCAAGACTCTGAGTAAGATCGCGACTAATCGTCTACAGAAAGAGCTTGTG
GAATGGCAGATGAATCCACCTACTGGTTTCAAACACAAAGTCACTGATAATCTCCAAAGATGGATAATTG
AAGTTATTGGAGCTCCAGGAACTCTATATGCCAACGATACTTATCAGCTTCAAGTTGATTTTCCAGAACA
TTATCCTATGGAATCGCCACAAGTGATTTTTCTTCATCCAGCTCCTCTGCATCCTCACATTTACAGCAAT
GGGCATATTTGTCTAGATATTTTGTATGATTCGTGGTCACCAGCCATGACGGTGAGTTCTATCTGCATTA
GCATCCTCTCCATGCTCTCAAGCTCGACTGAAAAGCAACGACCAACCGATAATGACCGATATGTGAAGAA
TTGTAAGAACGGAAGATCTCCAAAGGAAACCCGATGGTGGTTCCACGACGATAAAGTATAAGCTTTGAGA
CCACGAA
