Features (pLannotate 1.2.2; 7 found; start..end, strand, type, name):
      2..51      +  CDS            lacI (fragment): lac repressor; lacI; The lac repressor binds to the lac operator to inhibit transcription in E. coli. This inhibition can be relieved by adding lactose or isopropyl-β-D-thiogalactopyranoside (IPTG).
     71..553     +  CDS            UBC16: UBC16_ARATH - Experimental evidence at transcript level: Swiss-Prot protein existence level 2. Accepts the ubiquitin from the E1 complex and catalyzes its covalent attachment to other proteins. From Arabidopsis thaliana (Mouse-ear cress).
    682..786     +  promoter       AmpR promoter: bla
    777..857     -  CDS            int (fragment): INT2_ECOLX - Protein inferred from homology: Swiss-Prot protein existence level 3. Putative integrase believed to be involved in the insertion of antibiotic resistance genes into plasmids and transposons. From Escherichia coli.
    945..1001    +  CDS            GmR (fragment): gentamycin acetyltransferase; aacC1; confers resistance to gentamycin
   1008..1796    +  CDS            aadA: S3AD_ECOLX - Experimental evidence at protein level: Swiss-Prot protein existence level 1. Mediates bacterial resistance to the antibiotics streptomycin and spectinomycin. From Escherichia coli.
   1970..2558    +  rep_origin     ori: high-copy-number ColE1/pMB1/pBR322/pUC origin of replication
>Addgene plasmid #104681 | pUG-UBC16 | addgene full sequence | sequence record 206127 | Addgene NGS Result
AGCGCCCAATACGCAAACCGCCTCTCCCCGCGCGTTGGCCGATTCATTAATCACTCTGTGGTCTCAAATG
ATGTCAAGTTCTGGTGCTCCTTCACGCAAGACTCTGAGTAAGATCGCGACTAATCGTCTACAGAAAGAGC
TTGTGGAATGGCAGATGAATCCACCTACTGGTTTCAAACACAAAGTCACTGATAATCTCCAAAGATGGAT
AATTGAAGTTATTGGAGCTCCAGGAACTCTATATGCCAACGATACTTATCAGCTTCAAGTTGATTTTCCA
GAACATTATCCTATGGAATCGCCACAAGTGATTTTTCTTCATCCAGCTCCTCTGCATCCTCACATTTACA
GCAATGGGCATATTTGTCTAGATATTTTGTATGATTCGTGGTCACCAGCCATGACGGTGAGTTCTATCTG
CATTAGCATCCTCTCCATGCTCTCAAGCTCGACTGAAAAGCAACGACCAACCGATAATGACCGATATGTG
AAGAATTGTAAGAACGGAAGATCTCCAAAGGAAACCCGATGGTGGTTCCACGACGATAAAGTATAAGCTT
TGAGACCACGAAGTGGCTCTTCAGTGGACGAAAGGGCCTCGTGATACGCCTATTTTTATAGGTTAATGTC
ATGATAATAATGGTTTCTTAGACGTCAGGTGGCACTTTTCGGGGAAATGTGCGCGGAACCCCTATTTGTT
TATTTTTCTAAATACATTCAAATATGTATCCGCTCATGAGACAATAACCCTGATAAATGCTTCAATAATA
TTGAAAAAGGAAGAGTATGCGCTCACGCAACTGGTCCAGAACCTTGACCGAACGCAGCGGTGGTAACGGC
GCAGTGGCGGTTTTCATGGCTTGTTATGACTGTTTTTTTTTGGGGTACAGTCTATGCCTCGGGCATCCAA
GCAGCAAGCGCGTTACGCCGTGGGTCGATGTTTGATGTTATGGAGCAGCAACGATGTTACGCAGCAGGGC
AGTCGCCCTAAAACAAAGTTAAACATCATGAGGGAAGCGGTGATCGCCGAAGTATCGACTCAACTATCAG
AGGTAGTTGGCGTCATCGAGCGCCATCTCGAACCGACGTTGCTGGCCGTACATTTGTACGGCTCCGCAGT
GGATGGCGGCCTGAAGCCACACAGCGATATTGATTTGCTGGTTACGGTGACCGTAAGGCTTGATGAAACA
ACGCGGCGAGCTTTGATCAACGACCTTTTGGAAACTTCGGCTTCCCCTGGAGAGAGCGAGATTCTCCGCG
CTGTAGAAGTCACCATTGTTGTGCACGACGACATCATTCCGTGGCGTTATCCAGCTAAGCGCGAACTGCA
ATTTGGAGAATGGCAGCGCAATGACATTCTTGCAGGTATCTTCGAGCCAGCCACGATCGACATTGATCTG
GCTATCTTGCTGACAAAAGCAAGAGAACATAGCGTTGCCTTGGTAGGTCCAGCGGCGGAGGAACTCTTTG
ATCCGGTTCCTGAACAGGATCTATTTGAGGCGCTAAATGAAACCTTAACGCTATGGAACTCGCCGCCCGA
CTGGGCTGGCGATGAGCGAAATGTAGTGCTTACGTTGTCCCGCATTTGGTACAGCGCAGTAACCGGCAAA
ATCGCGCCGAAGGATGTCGCTGCCGACTGGGCAATGGAGCGCCTGCCGGCCCAGTATCAGCCCGTCATAC
TTGAAGCTAGACAGGCTTATCTTGGACAAGAAGAAGATCGCTTGGCCTCGCGCGCAGATCAGTTGGAAGA
ATTTGTCCATTACGTAAAAGGCGAGATCACCAAGGTAGTCGGCAAATAACTGTCAGACCAAGTTTACTCA
TATATACTTTAGATTGATTTAAAACTTCATTTTTAATTTAAAAGGATCTAGGTGAAGATCCTTTTTGATA
ATCTCATGACCAAAATCCCTTAACGTGAGTTTTCGTTCCACTGAGCGTCAGACCCCGTAGAAAAGATCAA
AGGATCTTCTTGAGATCCTTTTTTTCTGCGCGTAATCTGCTGCTTGCAAACAAAAAAACCACCGCTACCA
GCGGTGGTTTGTTTGCCGGATCAAGAGCTACCAACTCTTTTTCCGAAGGTAACTGGCTTCAGCAGAGCGC
AGATACCAAATACTGTTCTTCTAGTGTAGCCGTAGTTAGGCCACCACTTCAAGAACTCTGTAGCACCGCC
TACATACCTCGCTCTGCTAATCCTGTTACCAGTGGCTGCTGCCAGTGGCGATAAGTCGTGTCTTACCGGG
TTGGACTCAAGACGATAGTTACCGGATAAGGCGCAGCGGTCGGGCTGAACGGGGGGTTCGTGCACACAGC
CCAGCTTGGAGCGAACGACCTACACCGAACTGAGATACCTACAGCGTGAGCTATGAGAAAGCGCCACGCT
TCCCGAAGGGAGAAAGGCGGACAGGTATCCGGTAAGCGGCAGGGTCGGAACAGGAGAGCGCACGAGGGAG
CTTCCAGGGGGAAACGCCTGGTATCTTTATAGTCCTGTCGGGTTTCGCCACCTCTGACTTGAGCGTCGAT
TTTTGTGATGCTCGTCAGGGGGGCGGAGCCTATGGAAAAACGCCAGCAACGCGGCCTTTTTACGGTTCCT
GGCCTTTTGCTGGCCTTTTGCTCACATGTTCTTTCCTGCGTTATCCCCTGATTCTGTGGATAACCGTATT
ACCGCCTTTGAGTGAGCTGATACCGCTCGCCGCAGCCGAACGACCGAGCGCAGCGAGTCAGTGAGCGAGG
AAGCGGAAG
